Addgene plasmid #197152: pAAV-CAG-mRhubarb719-P2A-GFP
Purpose: Expresses the protein of mRhubarb719-P2A-GFP in mammalian cells
Depositing lab: Kiryl Piatkevich. Depositing organization: Westlake University. Publication: Quantitative assessment of near-infrared fluorescent proteins. Zhang H, Papadaki S, Sun X, Wang X, Drobizhev M, Yao L, Rehbock M, Koster RW, Wu L, Namikawa K, Piatkevich KD. Nat Methods. 2023 Sep 4. doi: 10.1038/s41592-023-01975-z. PubMed 37666982.
Backbone
  Vector backbone: pAAV-CAG-WPRE
  Vector type: AAV
Growth in bacteria
  Bacterial resistance: Ampicillin, 100 μg/mL
  Growth temperature: 37°C
  Growth strain: NEB Stable
  Copy number: High Copy
Gene/Insert
  Gene/Insert name: mRhubarb719-P2A-GFP
  Species: M. musculus (mouse)
  Cloning method: Gibson Cloning
Terms and licenses: Academic/Nonprofit Terms; Industry Terms: Not Available to Industry
Depositor comments: Please visit https://www.researchsquare.com/article/rs-797586/v1 for preprint.
How to cite: pAAV-CAG-mRhubarb719-P2A-GFP was a gift from Kiryl Piatkevich (Addgene plasmid # 197152 ; http://n2t.net/addgene:197152 ; RRID:Addgene_197152)
