[The description below was written by a language model from this plasmid's Addgene catalogue record and pLannotate feature annotations shown in this document.]
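Description:
pAAV-CAG-mRhubarb719-P2A-GFP is an adeno-associated virus transfer plasmid built on the pAAV-CAG-WPRE backbone for expressing a near-infrared fluorescent protein together with a green reference reporter in mammalian cells. It is maintained in E. coli through a high-copy ColE1/pUC-type origin and selected with ampicillin via the β-lactamase gene and its own promoter. An f1 phage origin is also present. Short lacI, lacZα and SV40 large T antigen matches in the annotation appear to be backbone remnants rather than functional genes.

The expression cassette lies between two AAV2 inverted terminal repeats, one of which is annotated as a fragment. These repeats are the cis elements needed for replication and packaging of the intervening DNA into recombinant AAV particles. Transcription is driven by the CAG promoter, annotated here as a CMV enhancer fragment, the chicken β-actin promoter and chimeric intron sequences. The single open reading frame encodes mRhubarb719, a constitutively fluorescent near-infrared protein derived from Rhodopseudomonas palustris that needs biliverdin as a cofactor. A gap follows, consistent with the P2A peptide named in the construct title though not separately annotated, and then EGFP. The 2A sequence causes ribosomal skipping, so the two proteins are made separately from one transcript. This lets green fluorescence serve as an internal reference for expression level. A WPRE downstream enhances transcript stability and expression, and an SV40 polyadenylation signal terminates the message.

The catalogue lists mouse as the insert species, which does not match the bacterial origin given in the feature annotation. The associated work concerns quantitative comparison of near-infrared fluorescent proteins, for which this co-expression design is suited.
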