Features (pLannotate 1.2.2; 18 found; start..end, strand, type, name):
     31..279     +  enhancer       CMV enhancer (fragment): human cytomegalovirus immediate early enhancer
    281..558     +  promoter       chicken β-actin promoter: No description available
    559..694     +  intron         hybrid intron (fragment): hybrid between chicken β-actin (CBA) and minute virus of mice (MMV) introns (Gray et al., 2011)
    783..913     +  intron         chimeric intron (fragment): chimera between introns from chicken β-actin and rabbit β-globin
    985..1932    +  CDS            mRhubarb719: mRhubarb719 is a basic (constitutively fluorescent) near ir fluorescent protein published in 2019, derived from Rhodopseudomonas palustris. It requires the cofactor biliverdin for fluorescence.
   2026..2742    +  CDS            EGFP: the original enhanced GFP (Yang et al., 1996) mammalian codon-optimized
   2743..2767    +  misc_feature   MCS (fragment): pBluescript multiple cloning site
   2767..3355    +  misc_feature   WPRE: woodchuck hepatitis virus posttranscriptional regulatory element
   3398..3519    -  polyA_signal   SV40 poly(A) signal: SV40 polyadenylation signal
   3542..3610    -  CDS            large T antigen (fragment): large T antigen from SV40 (simian virus 40)
   3681..3814    +  repeat_region  AAV2 ITR: inverted terminal repeat of adeno-associated virus serotype 2 inverted
   3808..3864    -  CDS            lacI (fragment): lac repressor; lacI; The lac repressor binds to the lac operator to inhibit transcription in E. coli. This inhibition can be relieved by adding lactose or isopropyl-β-D-thiogalactopyranoside (IPTG).
   4047..4635    -  rep_origin     ori: high-copy-number ColE1/pMB1/pBR322/pUC origin of replication
   4806..5666    -  CDS            AmpR: β-lactamase; bla; confers resistance to ampicillin, carbenicillin, and related antibiotics
   5667..5771    -  promoter       AmpR promoter: bla
   5824..6252    -  rep_origin     f1 ori (sequence partly withheld): f1 bacteriophage origin of replication; arrow indicates direction of (+) strand synthesis
   6257..6326    -  CDS            lacZα (fragment): LacZα fragment of β-galactosidase; lacZ fragment
   6321..6453    -  repeat_region  AAV2 ITR (fragment): inverted terminal repeat of adeno-associated virus serotype 2 inverted
>Addgene plasmid #197152 | pAAV-CAG-mRhubarb719-P2A-GFP | addgene full sequence | sequence record 386799 | Addgene Partial NGS Result
TATCTACGTAGCCATGCTCTAGGAAGAGTACCATTGACGTCAATAATGACGTATGTTCCCATAGTAACGC
CAATAGGGACTTTCCATTGACGTCAATGGGTGGAGTATTTACGGTAAACTGCCCACTTGGCAGTACATCA
AGTGTATCATATGCCAAGTACGCCCCCTATTGACGTCAATGACGGTAAATGGCCCGCCTGGCATTATGCC
CAGTACATGACCTTATGGGACTTTCCTACTTGGCAGTACATCTACGTATTAGTCATCGCTATTACCATGG
TCGAGGTGAGCCCCACGTTCTGCTTCACTCTCCCCATCTCCCCCCCCTCCCCACCCCCAATTTTGTATTT
ATTTATTTTTTAATTATTTTGTGCAGCGATGGGGGCGGGGGGGGGGGGGGGGCGCGCGCCAGGCGGGGCG
GGGCGGGGCGAGGGGCGGGGCGGGGCGAGGCGGAGAGGTGCGGCGGCAGCCAATCAGAGCGGCGCGCTCC
GAAAGTTTCCTTTTATGGCGAGGCGGCGGCGGCGGCGGCCCTATAAAAAGCGAAGCGCGCGGCGGGCGGG
AGTCGCTGCGCGCTGCCTTCGCCCCGTGCCCCGCTCCGCCGCCGCCTCGCGCCGCCCGCCCCGGCTCTGA
CTGACCGCGTTACTCCCACAGGTGAGCGGGCGGGACGGCCCTTCTCCTCCGGGCTGTAATTAGCGCTTGG
TTTAATGACGGCTTGTTTCTTTTCTGTGGCTGCGTGAAAGCCTTGAGGGGCTCCGGGAGGGCCCTTTGTG
CGGGGGGAGCGGCTCGGGGCTGTCCGCGGGGGGACGGCTGCCTTCGGGGGGGACGGGGCAGGGCGGGGTT
CGGCTTCTGGCGTGTGACCGGCGGCTCTAGAGCCTCTGCTAACCATGTTCATGCCTTCTTCTTTTTCCTA
CAGCTCCTGGGCAACGTGCTGGTTATTGTGCTGTCTCATCATTTTGGCAAAGGATTGGATCCGGTACCGC
CACCATGGCTGAAGGATCCGTCGCCAGGCAGCCTGACCTCTTGACCTGCGACGATGAGCCGATCCATATC
CCCGGTGCCATCCAACCGCATGGACTGCTGCTCGCCCTCGCCGCCGACATGACGATCGTTGCCGGCAGCG
ACAACCTTCCCGAACTCACCGGACTGGCGATCGGCGCCCTGATCGGCCGCTCTGCGGCCGATGTCTTCGA
CTCGGAGACGCACAACCGTCTGACGATCGCCTTGGCCGAGCCCGGGGCGGCCGTCGGAGCACCGATCACT
GTCGGCTTCACGATGCGAAAGGACGCAGGCTTCATCGGCTCCTGGCATCGCCATGATCAGCTCATCTTCC
TCGAGCTCGAGCCTCCCCAGCGGGACGTCGCCGAGCCGCAGGCGTTCTTCCGCCACACCAACAGCGCCAT
CCGCCGCCTGCAGGCCGCCGAAACCTTGGAGAGCGCCTGCGCCGCCGCGGCGCAAGAGGTGCGGAAGATT
ACCGGCTTCGATCGGGTGATGATCTATCGCTTCGCCTCCGACTTCAGCGGCGAAGTGATCGCAGAGGATC
GGTGCGCCGAGGTCGAGTCAAAACTAGGCCTGCACTCCCCTGCCTCATACATCCCGGCGCAGGCCCGTCG
GCTCTATACCATCAACCCGGTACGGATCATTCCCGATATCAATTATCGGCCGGTGCCGGTCACCCCAGAC
CTCAATCCGGTCACCGGGCGGCCGATTGATCTTAGCTTCGCCATCCTGCGCAGCGTCTCGCCCGTCCATC
TGGAATTCATGCGCAACATAGGCATGCACGGCACGATGTCGATCTCGATTTTGCGCGGCGAGCGACTGTG
GGGATTGATCGTTTGCCATCACCGAACGCCGTACTACGTCGATCTCGATGGCCGCCAAGCCTGCGAGCTA
GTCGCCCAGGTTCTGGCCCGGGCGATCGGCGTGATGGAAGAGCGACCGGTTCACGTGGGAAGTGGGGCTA
CAAACTTCTCACTGCTGAAACAGGCCGGGGATGTGGAGGAAAACCCAGGACCACACGTGACTAGTGTGAG
CAAGGGCGAGGAGCTGTTCACCGGGGTGGTGCCCATCCTGGTCGAGCTGGACGGCGACGTAAACGGCCAC
AAGTTCAGCGTGTCCGGCGAGGGCGAGGGCGATGCCACCTACGGCAAGCTGACCCTGAAGTTCATCTGCA
CCACCGGCAAGCTGCCCGTGCCCTGGCCCACCCTCGTGACCACCCTGACCTACGGCGTGCAGTGCTTCAG
CCGCTACCCCGACCACATGAAGCAGCACGACTTCTTCAAGTCCGCCATGCCCGAAGGCTACGTCCAGGAG
CGCACCATCTTCTTCAAGGACGACGGCAACTACAAGACCCGCGCCGAGGTGAAGTTCGAGGGCGACACCC
TGGTGAACCGCATCGAGCTGAAGGGCATCGACTTCAAGGAGGACGGCAACATCCTGGGGCACAAGCTGGA
GTACAACTACAACAGCCACAACGTCTATATCATGGCCGACAAGCAGAAGAACGGCATCAAGGTGAACTTC
AAGATCCGCCACAACATCGAGGACGGCAGCGTGCAGCTCGCCGACCACTACCAGCAGAACACCCCCATCG
GCGACGGCCCCGTGCTGCTGCCCGACAACCACTACCTGAGCACCCAGTCCGCCCTGAGCAAAGACCCCAA
CGAGAAGCGCGATCACATGGTCCTGCTGGAGTTCGTGACCGCCGCCGGGATCACTCTCGGCATGGACGAG
CTGTACAAGTAAGAATTCGATATCAAGCTTATCGATAATCAACCTCTGGATTACAAAATTTGTGAAAGAT
TGACTGGTATTCTTAACTATGTTGCTCCTTTTACGCTATGTGGATACGCTGCTTTAATGCCTTTGTATCA
TGCTATTGCTTCCCGTATGGCTTTCATTTTCTCCTCCTTGTATAAATCCTGGTTGCTGTCTCTTTATGAG
GAGTTGTGGCCCGTTGTCAGGCAACGTGGCGTGGTGTGCACTGTGTTTGCTGACGCAACCCCCACTGGTT
GGGGCATTGCCACCACCTGTCAGCTCCTTTCCGGGACTTTCGCTTTCCCCCTCCCTATTGCCACGGCGGA
ACTCATCGCCGCCTGCCTTGCCCGCTGCTGGACAGGGGCTCGGCTGTTGGGCACTGACAATTCCGTGGTG
TTGTCGGGGAAATCATCGTCCTTTCCTTGGCTGCTCGCCTGTGTTGCCACCTGGATTCTGCGCGGGACGT
CCTTCTGCTACGTCCCTTCGGCCCTCAATCCAGCGGACCTTCCTTCCCGCGGCCTGCTGCCGGCTCTGCG
GCCTCTTCCGCGTCTTCGCCTTCGCCCTCAGACGAGTCGGATCTCCCTTTGGGCCGCCTCCCCGCATCGA
TACCGTCGACCCGGGCGGCCGCTTCGAGCAGACATGATAAGATACATTGATGAGTTTGGACAAACCACAA
CTAGAATGCAGTGAAAAAAATGCTTTATTTGTGAAATTTGTGATGCTATTGCTTTATTTGTAACCATTAT
AAGCTGCAATAAACAAGTTAACAACAACAATTGCATTCATTTTATGTTTCAGGTTCAGGGGGAGATGTGG
GAGGTTTTTTAAAGCAAGTAAAACCTCTACAAATGTGGTAAAATCGATAAGGATCTTCCTAGAGCATGGC
TACGTAGATAAGTAGCATGGCGGGTTAATCATTAACTACAAGGAACCCCTAGTGATGGAGTTGGCCACTC
CCTCTCTGCGCGCTCGCTCGCTCACTGAGGCCGGGCGACCAAAGGTCGCCCGACGCCCGGGCTTTGCCCG
GGCGGCCTCAGTGAGCGAGCGAGCGCGCAGCTGCATTAATGAATCGGCCAACGCGCGGGGAGAGGCGGTT
TGCGTATTGGGCGCTCTTCCGCTTCCTCGCTCACTGACTCGCTGCGCTCGGTCGTTCGGCTGCGGCGAGC
GGTATCAGCTCACTCAAAGGCGGTAATACGGTTATCCACAGAATCAGGGGATAACGCAGGAAAGAACATG
TGAGCAAAAGGCCAGCAAAAGGCCAGGAACCGTAAAAAGGCCGCGTTGCTGGCGTTTTTCCATAGGCTCC
GCCCCCCTGACGAGCATCACAAAAATCGACGCTCAAGTCAGAGGTGGCGAAACCCGACAGGACTATAAAG
ATACCAGGCGTTTCCCCCTGGAAGCTCCCTCGTGCGCTCTCCTGTTCCGACCCTGCCGCTTACCGGATAC
CTGTCCGCCTTTCTCCCTTCGGGAAGCGTGGCGCTTTCTCATAGCTCACGCTGTAGGTATCTCAGTTCGG
TGTAGGTCGTTCGCTCCAAGCTGGGCTGTGTGCACGAACCCCCCGTTCAGCCCGACCGCTGCGCCTTATC
CGGTAACTATCGTCTTGAGTCCAACCCGGTAAGACACGACTTATCGCCACTGGCAGCAGCCACTGGTAAC
AGGATTAGCAGAGCGAGGTATGTAGGCGGTGCTACAGAGTTCTTGAAGTGGTGGCCTAACTACGGCTACA
CTAGAAGAACAGTATTTGGTATCTGCGCTCTGCTGAAGCCAGTTACCTTCGGAAAAAGAGTTGGTAGCTC
TTGATCCGGCAAACAAACCACCGCTGGTAGCGGTGGTTTTTTTGTTTGCAAGCAGCAGATTACGCGCAGA
AAAAAAGGATCTCAAGAAGATCCTTTGATCTTTTCTACGGGGTCTGACGCTCAGTGGAACGAAAACTCAC
GTTAAGGGATTTTGGTCATGAGATTATCAAAAAGGATCTTCACCTAGATCCTTTTAAATTAAAAATGAAG
TTTTAAATCAATCTAAAGTATATATGAGTAAACTTGGTCTGACAGTTACCAATGCTTAATCAGTGAGGCA
CCTATCTCAGCGATCTGTCTATTTCGTTCATCCATAGTTGCCTGACTCCCCGTCGTGTAGATAACTACGA
TACGGGAGGGCTTACCATCTGGCCCCAGTGCTGCAATGATACCGCGAGACCCACGCTCACCGGCTCCAGA
TTTATCAGCAATAAACCAGCCAGCCGGAAGGGCCGAGCGCAGAAGTGGTCCTGCAACTTTATCCGCCTCC
ATCCAGTCTATTAATTGTTGCCGGGAAGCTAGAGTAAGTAGTTCGCCAGTTAATAGTTTGCGCAACGTTG
TTGCCATTGCTACAGGCATCGTGGTGTCACGCTCGTCGTTTGGTATGGCTTCATTCAGCTCCGGTTCCCA
ACGATCAAGGCGAGTTACATGATCCCCCATGTTGTGCAAAAAAGCGGTTAGCTCCTTCGGTCCTCCGATC
GTTGTCAGAAGTAAGTTGGCCGCAGTGTTATCACTCATGGTTATGGCAGCACTGCATAATTCTCTTACTG
TCATGCCATCCGTAAGATGCTTTTCTGTGACTGGTGAGTACTCAACCAAGTCATTCTGAGAATAGTGTAT
GCGGCGACCGAGTTGCTCTTGCCCGGCGTCAATACGGGATAATACCGCGCCACATAGCAGAACTTTAAAA
GTGCTCATCATTGGAAAACGTTCTTCGGGGCGAAAACTCTCAAGGATCTTACCGCTGTTGAGATCCAGTT
CGATGTAACCCACTCGTGCACCCAACTGATCTTCAGCATCTTTTACTTTCACCAGCGTTTCTGGGTGAGC
AAAAACAGGAAGGCAAAATGCCGCAAAAAAGGGAATAAGGGCGACACGGAAATGTTGAATACTCATACTC
TTCCTTTTTCAATATTATTGAAGCATTTATCAGGGTTATTGTCTCATGAGCGGATACATATTTGAATGTA
TTTAGAAAAATAAACAAATAGGGGTTCCGCGCACATTTCCCCGAAAAGTGCCACCTAAATTGTAAGCGTT
AATATTTTGTTAAAATTCGCGTTAAATTTTTGTTAAATCAGCTCATTTTTTAACCAATAGGCCGAAATCG
GCAAAATCCCTTATAAATCAAAAGAATAGACCGAGATAGGGT
[37 nt withheld, positions 5923-5959]
AAAGAACGTGGACTCCAACGTCAAAGG
[49 nt withheld, positions 5987-6035]
T
[91 nt withheld, positions 6037-6127]
G
[124 nt withheld, positions 6129-6252]
CCCATTCGCCATTCAGGCTGCGCAACTGTTGGGAAGGGCGATCGGTGCGGGCCTCTTCGCTATTACGCCA
GCTGCGCGCTCGCTCGCTCACTGAGGCCGCCCGGGCAAAGCCCGGGCGTCGGGCGACCTTTGGTCGCCCG
GCCTCAGTGAGCGAGCGAGCGCGCAGAGAGGGAGTGGCCAACTCCATCACTAGGGGTTCCTTGTAGTTAA
TGATTAACCCGCCATGCTACT
